>Addgene plasmid #136566 | pvimentin-emiRFP703 | addgene full sequence | sequence record 271527 | Addgene NGS Result
TCTTTCCTGCGTTATCCCCTGATTCTGTGGATAACCGTATTACCGCCATGCATTAGTTATTAATAGTAAT
CAATTACGGGGTCATTAGTTCATAGCCCATATATGGAGTTCCGCGTTACATAACTTACGGTAAATGGCCC
GCCTGGCTGACCGCCCAACGACCCCCGCCCATTGACGTCAATAATGACGTATGTTCCCATAGTAACGCCA
ATAGGGACTTTCCATTGACGTCAATGGGTGGAGTATTTACGGTAAACTGCCCACTTGGCAGTACATCAAG
TGTATCATATGCCAAGTACGCCCCCTATTGACGTCAATGACGGTAAATGGCCCGCCTGGCATTATGCCCA
GTACATGACCTTATGGGACTTTCCTACTTGGCAGTACATCTACGTATTAGTCATCGCTATTACCATGGTG
ATGCGGTTTTGGCAGTACATCAATGGGCGTGGATAGCGGTTTGACTCACGGGGATTTCCAAGTCTCCACC
CCATTGACGTCAATGGGAGTTTGTTTTGGCACCAAAATCAACGGGACTTTCCAAAATGTCGTAACAACTC
CGCCCCATTGACGCAAATGGGCGGTAGGCGTGTACGGTGGGAGGTCTATATAAGCAGAGCTGGTTTAGTG
AACCGTCAGATCCGCTAGCGCTACCGGACTCAGATCTCGAGCTCAAGCTTCGAATTCCCATGTCCACCAG
GTCCGTGTCCTCGTCCTCCTACCGCAGGATGTTCGGCGGCCCGGGCACCGCGAGCCGGCCGAGCTCCAGC
CGGAGCTACGTGACTACGTCCACCCGCACCTACAGCCTGGGCAGCGCGCTGCGCCCCAGCACCAGCCGCA
GCCTCTACGCCTCGTCCCCGGGCGGCGTGTATGCCACGCGCTCCTCTGCCGTGCGCCTGCGGAGCAGCGT
GCCCGGGGTGCGGCTCCTGCAGGACTCGGTGGACTTCTCGCTGGCCGACGCCATCAACACCGAGTTCAAG
AACACCCGCACCAACGAGAAGGTGGAGCTGCAGGAGCTGAATGACCGCTTCGCCAACTACATCGACAAGG
TGCGCTTCCTGGAGCAGCAGAATAAGATCCTGCTGGCCGAGCTCGAGCAGCTCAAGGGCCAAGGCAAGTC
GCGCCTGGGGGACCTCTACGAGGAGGAGATGCGGGAGCTGCGCCGGCAGGTGGACCAGCTAACCAACGAC
AAAGCCCGCGTCGAGGTGGAGCGCGACAACCTGGCCGAGGACATCATGCGCCTCCGGGAGAAATTGCAGG
AGGAGATGCTTCAGAGAGAGGAAGCCGAAAACACCCTGCAATCTTTCAGACAGGATGTTGACAATGCGTC
TCTGGCACGTCTTGACCTTGAACGCAAAGTGGAATCTTTGCAAGAAGAGATTGCCTTTTTGAAGAAACTC
CACGAAGAGGAAATCCAGGAGCTGCAGGCTCAGATTCAGGAACAGCATGTCCAAATCGATGTGGATGTTT
CCAAGCCTGACCTCACGGCTGCCCTGCGTGACGTACGTCAGCAATATGAAAGTGTGGCTGCCAAGAACCT
GCAGGAGGCAGAAGAATGGTACAAATCCAAGTTTGCTGACCTCTCTGAGGCTGCCAACCGGAACAATGAC
GCCCTGCGCCAGGCAAAGCAGGAGTCCACTGAGTACCGGAGACAGGTGCAGTCCCTCACCTGTGAAGTGG
ATGCCCTTAAAGGAACCAATGAGTCCCTGGAACGCCAGATGCGTGAAATGGAAGAGAACTTTGCCGTTGA
AGCTGCTAACTACCAAGACACTATTGGCCGCCTGCAGGATGAGATTCAGAATATGAAGGAGGAAATGGCT
CGTCACCTTCGTGAATACCAAGACCTGCTCAATGTTAAGATGGCCCTTGACATTGAGATTGCCACCTACA
GGAAGCTGCTGGAAGGCGAGGAGAGCAGGATTTCTCTGCCTCTTCCAAACTTTTCCTCCCTGAACCTGAG
GGAAACTAATCTGGATTCACTCCCTCTGGTTGATACCCACTCAAAAAGGACACTTCTGATTAAGACGGTT
GAAACTAGAGATGGACAGGTTATCAACGAAACTTCTCAGCATCACGATGACCTTGAAGGGGATCCACCGG
TCGCCACCATGGCGGAAGGCTCCGTCGCCAGGCAGCCTGACCTCTTGACCTGCGAACATGAAGAGATCCA
CCTCGCCGGCTCGATCCAGCCGCATGGCGCGCTTCTGGTCGTCAGCGAACATGATCATCGCGTCATCCAG
GCCAGCGCCAACGCCGCGGAATTTCTGAATCTCGGAAGCGTACTCGGCGTTCCGCTCGCCGAGATCGACG
GCGATCTGTTGATCAAGATCCTGCCGCATCTCGATCCCACCGCCGAAGGCATGCCGGTCGCGGTGCGCTG
CCGGATCGGCAATCCCTCTACGGAGTACTGCGGTCTGATGCATCGGCCTCCGGAAGGCGGGCTGATCATC
GAACTCGAACGTGCCGGCCCGTCGATCGATCTGTCAGGCACGCTGGCGCCGGCGCTGGAGCGGATCCGCA
CGGCGGGTTCACTGCGCGCGCTGTGCGATGACACCGTGCTGCTGTTTCAGCAGTGCACCGGCTACGACCG
GGTGATGGTGTATCGTTTCGATGAGCAAGGCCACGGCCTGGTATTCTCCGAGTGCCATGTGCCTGGGCTC
GAATCCTATTTCGGCAACCGCTATCCGTCGTCGCTGGTCCCGCAGATGGCGCGGCAGCTGTACGTGCGGC
AGCGCGTCCGCGTGCTGGTCGACGTCACCTATCAGCCGGTGCCGCTGGAGCCGCGGCTGTCGCCGCTGAC
CGGGCGCGATCTCGACATGTCGGGCTGCTTCCTGCGCTCGATGTCGCCGATCCATCTGCAGTTCCTGAAG
GACATGGGCGTGCGCGCCACCCTGGCGGTGTCGCTGGTGGTCGGCGGCAAGCTGTGGGGCCTGGTTGTCT
GTCACCATTATCTGCCGCGCTTCATCCGTTTCGAGCTGCGGGCGATCTGCAAACGGCTCGCCGAAAGGAT
CGCGACGCGGATCACCGCGCTTGAGAGCTAAGCGGCCGCGACTCTAGATCATAATCAGCCATACCACATT
TGTAGAGGTTTTACTTGCTTTAAAAAACCTCCCACACCTCCCCCTGAACCTGAAACATAAAATGAATGCA
ATTGTTGTTGTTAACTTGTTTATTGCAGCTTATAATGGTTACAAATAAAGCAATAGCATCACAAATTTCA
CAAATAAAGCATTTTTTTCACTGCATTCTAGTTGTGGTTTGTCCAAACTCATCAATGTATCTTAAGGCGT
AAATTGTAAGCGTTAATATTTTGTTAAAATTCGCGTTAAATTTTTGTTAAATCAGCTCATTTTTTAACCA
ATAGGCCGAAATCGGCAAAATCCCTTATAAATCAAAAGAATAGACCGAGATAGGGT
[37 nt withheld, positions 3417-3453]
AAAGAACGTGGACTCCAACGTCAAAGG
[49 nt withheld, positions 3481-3529]
T
[91 nt withheld, positions 3531-3621]
G
[124 nt withheld, positions 3623-3746]
CAGGTGGCACTTTTCGGGGAAATGTGCGCGGAACCCCTATTTGTTTATTTTTCTAAATACATTCAAATAT
GTATCCGCTCATGAGACAATAACCCTGATAAATGCTTCAATAATATTGAAAAAGGAAGAGTCCTGAGGCG
GAAAGAACCAGCTGTGGAATGTGTGTCAGTTAGGGTGTGGAAAGTCCCCAGGCTCCCCAGCAGGCAGAAG
TATGCAAAGCATGCATCTCAATTAGTCAGCAACCATAGTCCCGCCCCTAACTCCGCCCATCCCGCCCCTA
ACTCCGCCCAGTTCCGCCCATTCTCCGCCCCATGGCTGACTAATTTTTTTTATTTATGCAGAGGCCGAGG
CCGCCTCGGCCTCTGAGCTATTCCAGAAGTAGTGAGGAGGCTTTTTTGGAGGCCTAGGCTTTTGCAAAGA
TCGATCAAGAGACAGGATGAGGATCGTTTCGCATGATTGAACAAGATGGATTGCACGCAGGTTCTCCGGC
CGCTTGGGTGGAGAGGCTATTCGGCTATGACTGGGCACAACAGACAATCGGCTGCTCTGATGCCGCCGTG
TTCCGGCTGTCAGCGCAGGGGCGCCCGGTTCTTTTTGTCAAGACCGACCTGTCCGGTGCCCTGAATGAAC
TGCAAGACGAGGCAGCGCGGCTATCGTGGCTGGCCACGACGGGCGTTCCTTGCGCAGCTGTGCTCGACGT
TGTCACTGAAGCGGGAAGGGACTGGCTGCTATTGGGCGAAGTGCCGGGGCAGGATCTCCTGTCATCTCAC
CTTGCTCCTGCCGAGAAAGTATCCATCATGGCTGATGCAATGCGGCGGCTGCATACGCTTGATCCGGCTA
CCTGCCCATTCGACCACCAAGCGAAACATCGCATCGAGCGAGCACGTACTCGGATGGAAGCCGGTCTTGT
CGATCAGGATGATCTGGACGAAGAGCATCAGGGGCTCGCGCCAGCCGAACTGTTCGCCAGGCTCAAGGCG
AGCATGCCCGACGGCGAGGATCTCGTCGTGACCCATGGCGATGCCTGCTTGCCGAATATCATGGTGGAAA
ATGGCCGCTTTTCTGGATTCATCGACTGTGGCCGGCTGGGTGTGGCGGACCGCTATCAGGACATAGCGTT
GGCTACCCGTGATATTGCTGAAGAGCTTGGCGGCGAATGGGCTGACCGCTTCCTCGTGCTTTACGGTATC
GCCGCTCCCGATTCGCAGCGCATCGCCTTCTATCGCCTTCTTGACGAGTTCTTCTGAGCGGGACTCTGGG
GTTCGAAATGACCGACCAAGCGACGCCCAACCTGCCATCACGAGATTTCGATTCCACCGCCGCCTTCTAT
GAAAGGTTGGGCTTCGGAATCGTTTTCCGGGACGCCGGCTGGATGATCCTCCAGCGCGGGGATCTCATGC
TGGAGTTCTTCGCCCACCCTAGGGGGAGGCTAACTGAAACACGGAAGGAGACAATACCGGAAGGAACCCG
CGCTATGACGGCAATAAAAAGACAGAATAAAACGCACGGTGTTGGGTCGTTTGTTCATAAACGCGGGGTT
CGGTCCCAGGGCTGGCACTCTGTCGATACCCCACCGAGACCCCATTGGGGCCAATACGCCCGCGTTTCTT
CCTTTTCCCCACCCCACCCCCCAAGTTCGGGTGAAGGCCCAGGGCTCGCAGCCAACGTCGGGGCGGCAGG
CCCTGCCATAGCCTCAGGTTACTCATATATACTTTAGATTGATTTAAAACTTCATTTTTAATTTAAAAGG
ATCTAGGTGAAGATCCTTTTTGATAATCTCATGACCAAAATCCCTTAACGTGAGTTTTCGTTCCACTGAG
CGTCAGACCCCGTAGAAAAGATCAAAGGATCTTCTTGAGATCCTTTTTTTCTGCGCGTAATCTGCTGCTT
GCAAACAAAAAAACCACCGCTACCAGCGGTGGTTTGTTTGCCGGATCAAGAGCTACCAACTCTTTTTCCG
AAGGTAACTGGCTTCAGCAGAGCGCAGATACCAAATACTGTTCTTCTAGTGTAGCCGTAGTTAGGCCACC
ACTTCAAGAACTCTGTAGCACCGCCTACATACCTCGCTCTGCTAATCCTGTTACCAGTGGCTGCTGCCAG
TGGCGATAAGTCGTGTCTTACCGGGTTGGACTCAAGACGATAGTTACCGGATAAGGCGCAGCGGTCGGGC
TGAACGGGGGGTTCGTGCACACAGCCCAGCTTGGAGCGAACGACCTACACCGAACTGAGATACCTACAGC
GTGAGCTATGAGAAAGCGCCACGCTTCCCGAAGGGAGAAAGGCGGACAGGTATCCGGTAAGCGGCAGGGT
CGGAACAGGAGAGCGCACGAGGGAGCTTCCAGGGGGAAACGCCTGGTATCTTTATAGTCCTGTCGGGTTT
CGCCACCTCTGACTTGAGCGTCGATTTTTGTGATGCTCGTCAGGGGGGCGGAGCCTATGGAAAAACGCCA
GCAACGCGGCCTTTTTACGGTTCCTGGCCTTTTGCTGGCCTTTTGCTCACATGT
Features (pLannotate 1.2.2; 16 found; start..end, strand, type, name):
      1..46      +  rep_origin     RSF ori (fragment): Plasmids containing the RSF 1030 origin of replication can be propagated in E. coli cells that contain additional plasmids with compatible origins.
    114..417     +  enhancer       CMV enhancer: human cytomegalovirus immediate early enhancer
    418..621     +  promoter       CMV promoter: human cytomegalovirus (CMV) immediate early promoter
    644..687     +  misc_feature   MCS (fragment): multiple cloning site
    690..2087    +  CDS            VIM: VIME_HUMAN - Experimental evidence at protein level: Swiss-Prot protein existence level 1. Involved with LARP6 in the stabilization of type I collagen mRNAs for CO1A1 and CO1A2. From Homo sapiens (Human).
   2109..3038    +  CDS            emiRFP703: emiRFP703 is a basic (constitutively fluorescent) near ir fluorescent protein published in 2020, derived from Rhodopseudomonas palustris. It has low acid sensitivity. It requires the cofactor biliverdin for fluorescence.
   3057..3140    +  CDS            large T antigen (fragment): large T antigen from SV40 (simian virus 40)
   3163..3284    +  polyA_signal   SV40 poly(A) signal: SV40 polyadenylation signal
   3318..3746    -  rep_origin     f1 ori (sequence partly withheld): f1 bacteriophage origin of replication; arrow indicates direction of (+) strand synthesis
   3773..3877    +  promoter       AmpR promoter: bla
   3946..4156    +  promoter       SV40 promoter: SV40 early promoter
   4199..4993    +  CDS            NeoR/KanR: aminoglycoside phosphotransferase from Tn5; aph(3')-II (or nptII); confers resistance to neomycin, kanamycin, and G418 (Geneticin®)
   5014..5166    +  CDS            ble (fragment): BLE_KLEPN - Experimental evidence at protein level: Swiss-Prot protein existence level 1. Binding protein with a strong affinity to the bleomycin family of antibiotics. Binds to CL990; an antimitotic-antibiotic compound. From Klebsiella pneumoniae.
   5225..5272    +  polyA_signal   HSV TK poly(A) signal: herpes simplex virus thymidine kinase polyadenylation signal (Cole and Stacy, 1985)
   5363..5379    -  polyA_signal   bGH poly(A) signal (fragment): bovine growth hormone polyadenylation signal
   5601..6189    +  rep_origin     ori: high-copy-number ColE1/pMB1/pBR322/pUC origin of replication
