[The description below was written by a language model from this plasmid's Addgene catalogue record and pLannotate feature annotations shown in this document.]
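Description:
pvimentin-emiRFP703 is a 6,250-nt mammalian expression plasmid built on the Clontech pN1 backbone, designed to label the vimentin intermediate filament network with a near-infrared fluorescent protein. It is maintained in E. coli at high copy through a ColE1/pUC-type origin and also carries an f1 phage origin. A single Tn5 NeoR/KanR (aminoglycoside phosphotransferase) gene serves both hosts. A bacterial bla-type promoter drives it for kanamycin selection in E. coli, and the SV40 early promoter drives it in mammalian cells for G418 selection of stable lines, with the HSV TK polyadenylation signal terminating the transcript. The annotation software also flagged several short fragments (RSF ori, ble, bGH poly(A), SV40 large T antigen). These appear to be partial matches within backbone sequence rather than functional elements.

The expression cassette uses the human cytomegalovirus immediate early enhancer and promoter for strong constitutive transcription. The insert, recorded as cloned between EcoRI and NotI sites, consists of the human vimentin (VIM) coding sequence followed, after a short gap in the annotation that presumably encodes a linker, by emiRFP703 as a C-terminal fusion partner. An SV40 polyadenylation signal follows the fusion. emiRFP703 is an enhanced version of miRFP703, a monomeric near-infrared fluorescent protein derived from a Rhodopseudomonas palustris protein, and it needs biliverdin as a cofactor to fluoresce.

The plasmid is used by transfecting mammalian cells to visualise vimentin filaments in the near-infrared channel. This leaves the visible spectrum free for other fluorophores in multicolour imaging.
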