Addgene plasmid #136566: pvimentin-emiRFP703
Purpose: Vimentin labeling with near-infrared fluorescent protein emiRFP703 (enhanced miRFP703)
Depositing lab: Vladislav Verkhusha. Depositing organization: Albert Einstein College of Medicine. Publication: A set of monomeric near-infrared fluorescent proteins for multicolor imaging across scales. Matlashov ME, Shcherbakova DM, Alvelid J, Baloban M, Pennacchietti F, Shemetov AA, Testa I, Verkhusha VV. Nat Commun. 2020 Jan 13;11(1):239. doi: 10.1038/s41467-019-13897-6. PubMed 31932632.
Backbone
  Vector backbone: pN1
  Backbone manufacturer: Clontech
  Vector type: Mammalian Expression
  Selectable markers: Neomycin (select with G418)
Growth in bacteria
  Bacterial resistance: Kanamycin, 50 μg/mL
  Growth temperature: 37°C
  Growth strain: DH5alpha
  Copy number: High Copy
Gene/Insert
  Gene/Insert name: vimentin-emiRFP703
  Species: H. sapiens (human), Synthetic
  Promoter: CMV
  Tag / fusion protein: emiRFP703 (C terminal on insert)
  Cloning method: Restriction Enzyme; 5′ cloning site EcoRI (not destroyed); 3′ cloning site NotI (not destroyed)
  Sequencing primers: 5′ CMV Forward; 3′ SV40pA-R
Terms and licenses: Academic/Nonprofit Terms; Industry Terms: Not Available to Industry
How to cite: pvimentin-emiRFP703 was a gift from Vladislav Verkhusha (Addgene plasmid # 136566 ; http://n2t.net/addgene:136566 ; RRID:Addgene_136566)
